>Addgene plasmid #160668 | pJMP2782 | addgene full sequence | sequence record 314823 | Addgene NGS Result
GACACCATCGAATGGTGCAAAACCTTTCGCGGTATGGCATGATAGCGCCCGGAAGAGAGTCAATTCAGGG
TGGTGAATGTGAAACCAGTAACGTTATACGATGTCGCAGAGTATGCCGGTGTCTCTTATCAGACCGTTTC
CCGCGTGGTGAACCAGGCCAGCCACGTTTCTGCGAAAACGCGGGAAAAAGTGGAAGCGGCGATGGCGGAG
CTGAATTACATTCCCAACCGCGTGGCACAACAACTGGCGGGCAAACAGTCGTTGCTGATTGGCGTTGCCA
CCTCCAGTCTGGCCCTGCACGCGCCGTCGCAAATTGTCGCGGCGATTAAATCTCGCGCCGATCAACTGGG
TGCCAGCGTGGTGGTGTCGATGGTAGAACGAAGCGGCGTCGAAGCCTGTAAAGCGGCGGTGCACAATCTT
CTCGCGCAACGCGTCAGTGGGCTGATCATTAACTATCCGCTGGATGACCAGGATGCCATTGCTGTGGAAG
CTGCCTGCACTAATGTTCCGGCGTTATTTCTTGATGTCTCTGACCAGACACCCATCAACAGTATTATTTT
CTCCCATGAAGATGGTACGCGACTGGGCGTGGAGCATCTGGTCGCATTGGGTCACCAGCAAATCGCGCTG
TTAGCGGGCCCATTAAGTTCTGTCTCGGCGCGTCTGCGTCTGGCTGGCTGGCATAAATATCTCACTCGCA
ATCAAATTCAGCCGATAGCGGAACGGGAAGGCGACTGGAGTGCCATGTCCGGTTTTCAACAAACCATGCA
AATGCTGAATGAGGGCATCGTTCCCACTGCGATGCTGGTTGCCAACGATCAGATGGCGCTGGGCGCAATG
CGCGCCATTACCGAGTCCGGGCTGCGCGTTGGTGCGGATATCTCGGTAGTGGGATACGACGATACCGAAG
ATAGCTCATGTTATATCCCGCCGTTAACCACCATCAAACAGGATTTTCGCCTGCTGGGGCAAACCAGCGT
GGACCGCTTGCTGCAACTCTCTCAGGGCCAGGCGGTGAAGGGCAATCAGCTGTTGCCCGTCTCACTGGTG
AAAAGAAAAACCACCCTGGCGCCCAATACGCAAACCGCCTCTCCCCGCGCGTTGGCCGATTCATTAATGC
AGCTGGCACGACAGGTTTCCCGACTGGAAAGCGGGCAGTGAGCGCAACGCAATTAATGTAAGTTAGCTCA
CTCATTAGGCACCCCACCCGGGTCCTTGAGCCCCATTATCACCTCCAAAGCCTTCTCGTCTGGTCAGTTT
CACCTGTTTTACGTAAAAACCCGCTTCGGCGGGTTTTTACTTTTGGGGAAACACAGAAAAAAGCCCGCAC
CTGACAGTGCGGGCTTTTTTTTTCGACCAAAGGTGCGACTACTCTTGCCTACTACCTATCGACTGAGCTG
AAAGAATTCCTAAAGATCTATAAATGTGAGCGGATAACATTGACATTGTGAGCGGATAACAAGATACTTC
TAGTTGAGACCAACTTTGGTCTCCACCATAGCGGTCGGTCTCTGTTTAAGAGCTATGCTGGAAACAGCAT
AGCAAGTTTAAATAAGGCTAGTCCGTTATCAACTTGAAAAAGTGGCACCGAGTCGGTGCTTTTTTTTTGA
ATTCATGTGGCTGACCGTTCTGTTGTCTCTCGCTCTTCCGAGTAGACGAACAATAAGGCCTCCCTAACGG
GGGGCCTTTTTTATTGATAACAAAAGTCAGTGCTTCCGCTATTTCCAAAATACCGGGCTAATACGGTTTA
AACGACCTCCTGGATTTGCTCAGACAGCCTTTTCGTCATTCGTTTCAGCCAAAAAACTTAAGACCGCCGG
TCTTGTCCACTACCTTGCAGTAATGCGGTGGACAGGATCGGCGGTTTTCTTTTCTCTTCTCAAGAAGTTC
CTATACTTTCTAGAGAATAGGAACTTCGGAATAGGAACTTCCTCCTGAACGGCCATAAGAACGAAGGCTG
TCTGTTGAACTCTCGAGCCTTGTCGCCTTGCGTATAATATTTGCCCATGGACGCACACCGTGGAAACGGA
TGAAGGCACGAACCCAGTTGACATAAGCCTGTTCGGTTCGTAAACTGTAATGCAAGTAGCGTATGCGCTC
ACGCAACTGGTCCAGAACCTTGACCGAACGCAGCGGTGGTAACGGCGCAGTGGCGGTTTTCATGGCTTGT
TATGACTGTTTTTTTGTACAGTCTATGCCTCGGGCATCCAAGCAGCAAGCGCGTTACGCCGTGGGTCGAT
GTTTGATGTTATGGAGCAGCAACGATGTTACGCAGCAGCAACGATGTTACGCAGCAGGGCAGTCGCCCTA
AAACAAAGTTAGGTGGCTCAAGTATGGGCATCATTCGCACATGTAGGCTCGGCCCTGACCAAGTCAAATC
CATGCGGGCTGCTCTTGATCTTTTCGGTCGTGAGTTCGGAGACGTAGCCACCTACTCCCAACATCAGCCG
GACTCCGATTACCTCGGGAACTTGCTCCGTAGTAAGACATTCATCGCGCTTGCTGCCTTCGACCAAGAAG
CGGTTGTTGGCGCTCTCGCGGCTTACGTTCTGCCCAAGTTTGAGCAGCCGCGTAGTGAGATCTATATCTA
TGATCTCGCAGTCTCCGGAGAGCACCGGAGGCAGGGCATTGCCACCGCGCTCATCAATCTCCTCAAGCAT
GAGGCCAACGCGCTTGGTGCTTATGTGATCTACGTGCAAGCAGATTACGGTGACGATCCCGCAGTGGCTC
TCTATACAAAGTTGGGCATACGGGAAGAAGTGATGCACTTTGATATCGACCCAAGTACCGCCACCTAACA
ATTCGTTCAAGCCGAGATCTCGAGCATCAGCTTCAAAAGCGCTCTGAAGTTCCTATACTTTCTAGAGAAT
AGGAACTTCGGAATAGGTACTTCAAGATCCCCAATTCGAGCTCATCGTCCGGGCCGCAAGCTCCTAGCGG
CGGATTTGTCCTACTCAGGAGAGCGTTCACCGACAAACAACAGATAAAACGAAAGGCCCAGTCTTTCGAC
TGAGCCTTTCGTTTTATTTGATGCCTCAAGCTAGAGAGTCATTACCCCAGGCGTTTAAGGGCACCAATAA
CTGCCTTAAAAAAATTACGCCCCGCCCTGCCACTCATCGCAGTCTAGCTTGGATTCTCACCAATAAAAAA
CGCCCGGCGGCAACCGAGCGTTCTGAACAAATCCAGATGGAGTTCTGAGGTCATTACTGGATCTATCAAC
AGGAGTCCAAGCTCAGCTAATTAAGCTAGCTTATCGATACCGTCGACCTCGAACCCCACGCCCCTCTTTA
ATACGACGGGCAATTTGCACTTCAGAAAATGAAGAGTTTGCTTTAGCCATAACAAAAGTCCAGTATGCTT
TTTCACAGCATAACTGGACTGATTTCAGTTTACAACTATTCTGTCTAGTTTAAGACTTTATTGTCATAGT
TTAGATCTATTTTGTTCAGTTTAAGACTTTATTGTCCGCCCACACCTGCTTACGCAGGGCATCCATTTAT
TACTCAACCGTAACCGATTTTGCCAGGTTACGCGGCTGGTCCTCTAGCTGGCGTAATAGCGAAGAGGCCC
GCACCGATCGCCCTTCCCAACAGTTGCGCAGCCTGAATGGCGAATGGCGCCTGATGCGGTATTTTCTCCT
TACGCATCTGTGCGGTATTTCACACCGCATATGGTGCACTCTCAGTACAATCTGCTCTGATGCCGCATAG
TTAAGCCAGCCCCGACACCCGCCAACACCCGCTGACGCGCCCTGACGGGCTTGTCTGCTCCCGGCATCCG
CTTACAGACAAGCTGTGACCGTCTCCGGGAGCTGCATGTGTCAGAGGTTTTCACCGTCGTCACCGAAACG
CGCGAGACGAAAGGGCCTCGTGATACGCCTATTTTTATAGGTTAATGTCATGATAATAATGGTTTCTTAG
ACGTCAGGTGGCACTTTTCGGGGAAATGTGCGCGGAACCCCTATTTGTTTATTTTTCTAAATACATTCAA
ATATGTATCCGCTCATGAGACAATAACCCTGATAAATGCTTCAATAATATTGAAAAAGGAAGAGTATGAG
TATTCAACATTTCCGTGTCGCCCTTATTCCCTTTTTTGCGGCATTTTGCCTTCCTGTTTTTGCTCACCCA
GAAACGCTGGTGAAAGTAAAAGATGCTGAAGATCAGTTGGGTGCACGAGTGGGTTACATCGAACTGGATC
TCAACAGCGGTAAGATCCTTGAGAGTTTTCGCCCCGAAGAACGTTTTCCAATGATGAGCACTTTTAAAGT
TCTGCTATGTGGCGCGGTATTATCCCGTATTGACGCCGGGCAAGAGCAACTCGGTCGCCGCATACACTAT
TCTCAGAATGACTTGGTTGAGTACTCACCAGTCACAGAAAAGCATCTTACGGATGGCATGACAGTAAGAG
AATTATGCAGTGCTGCCATAACCATGAGTGATAACACTGCGGCCAACTTACTTCTGACAACGATCGGAGG
ACCGAAGGAGCTAACCGCTTTTTTGCACAACATGGGGGATCATGTAACTCGCCTTGATCGTTGGGAACCG
GAGCTGAATGAAGCCATACCAAACGACGAGCGTGACACCACGATGCCTGTAGCAATGGCAACAACGTTGC
GCAAACTATTAACTGGCGAACTACTTACTCTAGCTTCCCGGCAACAATTAATAGACTGGATGGAGGCGGA
TAAAGTTGCAGGACCACTTCTGCGCTCGGCCCTTCCGGCTGGCTGGTTTATTGCTGATAAATCTGGAGCC
GGTGAGCGTGGGTCCCGCGGTATCATTGCAGCACTGGGGCCAGATGGTAAGCCCTCCCGTATCGTAGTTA
TCTACACGACGGGGAGTCAGGCAACTATGGATGAACGAAATAGACAGATCGCTGAGATAGGTGCCTCACT
GATTAAGCATTGGTAACTGTCAGACCAAGTTTACTCATATATACTTTAGATTGATTTAAAACTTCATTTT
TAATTTAAAAGGATCTAGGTGAAGATCCTTTTTGATAATCTCATGACCAAAATCCCTTAACGTGAGTTTT
CGTTCCACTGAGCGTCAGACCCCGTAGAAAAGATCAAAGGCAGTTATTGGTGCCTCACTGATTAAGCATT
GGTAACTGTCAGACCAAGTTTACTCATATATACTTTAGATTGATTTAAAACTTCATTTTTAATTTTTGCG
GCCGCAAGATCCGGCCACGATGCGTCCGGCGTAGAGGATCTGAAGATCAGCAGTTCAACCTGTTGATAGT
ACGTACTAAGCTCTCATGTTTCACGTACTAAGCTCTCATGTTTAACGTACTAAGCTCTCATGTTTAACGA
ACTAAACCCTCATGGCTAACGTACTAAGCTCTCATGGCTAACGTACTAAGCTCTCATGTTTCACGTACTA
AGCTCTCATGTTTGAACAATAAAATTAATATAAATCAGCAACTTAAATAGCCTCTAAGGTTTTAAGTTTT
ATAAGAAAAAAAAGAATATATAAGGCTTTTAAAGCTTTTAAGGTTTAACGGTTGTGGACAACAAGCCAGG
GATGTAACGCACTGAGAAGCCCTTAGAGCCTCTCAAAGCAATTTTGAGTGACACAGGAACACTTAACGGC
TGACATGGGAATTAGCCATGGCATCACAGTATCGTGATGACAGAGGCAGGGAGTGCGGCCTTTTTACGGT
TCCTGGCCTTTTGCTGGCCTTTTGCTCACATGTTCTTTCCTGCGTTATCAGGGGATTCCTTAAGGTATAC
TTTCCGCTGCATAACCCTGCTTCGGGGTCATTATAGCGATTTTTTCGGTATATCCATCCTTTTTCGCACG
ATATACAGGATTTTGCCAAAGGGTTCGTGTAGACTTTCCTTGGTGTATCCAACGGCGTCAGCCGGGCAGG
ATAGGTGAAGTAGGCCCACCCGCGAGCGGGTGTTCCTTCTTCACTGTCCCTTATTCGCACCTGGCGGTGC
TCAACGGGAATCCTGCTCTGCGAGGCTGGCCGATAAGCTCTGATACCGCTCGCCGCAGCCGAACGACCGA
GCGCAGCGGGTCAGTGAGCGAGGAAGCGGAAGAGCCCAAACATAACAGGAAGAAAAATGCCCCGCTGTGG
GCGGACAAAATAGTTGGGAACTGGGAGGGGTGGAAATGGAGTTTTTAAGGATTATTTAGGGAAGAGTGAC
AAAATAGATGGGAACTGGGTGTAGCGTCGTAAGCTAATACGAAAATTAAAAATGACAAAATAGTTTGGAA
CTAGATTTCACTTATCTGGTTCTTGAGGCGGTTAAAAGAGCCGTACTCTTCTCCGATGTCGACTAGGCCA
TGATGCTCATTCTGTGGGACCAAAACGAAAAAACACCCTTTCGGGTGTCTTTTCTGGAATTTGGTACCGA
GGCTGCAAGTCCCATTAAGGAGGCGCGCCTTATTACAGATCTTCCTCAGAGATGAGCTTCTGTTCCAGAT
CTTCTTCTGAAATCAACTTTTGTTCCAGATCTTCTTCAGAGATGAGTTTCTGCTCCGCGGCCGCGTCACC
TCCTAGCTGACTCAAATCAATGCGTGTTTCATAAAGACCAGTGATGGATTGATGGATAAGAGTGGCATCT
AAAACTTCTTTTGTAGACGTATATCGTTTACGATCAATTGTTGTATCAAAATATTTAAAAGCAGCGGGAG
CTCCAAGATTCGTCAACGTAAATAAATGAATAATATTTTCTGCTTGTTCACGTATTGGTTTGTCTCTATG
TTTGTTATATGCACTAAGAACTTTATCTAAATTGGCATCTGCTAAAATAACACGCTTAGAAAATTCACTG
ATTTGCTCAATAATCTCATCTAAATAATGCTTATGCTGCTCCACAAACAATTGTTTTTGTTCGTTATCTT
CTGGACTACCCTTCAACTTTTCATAATGACTAGCTAAATATAAAAAATTCACATATTTGCTTGGCAGAGC
CAGCTCATTTCCTTTTTGTAATTCTCCGGCACTAGCCAGCATCCGTTTACGACCGTTTTCTAACTCAAAA
AGACTATATTTAGGTAGTTTAATGATTAAGTCTTTTTTAACTTCCTTATATCCTTTAGCTTCTAAAAAGT
CAATCGGATTTTTTTCAAAGGAACTTCTTTCCATAATTGTGATCCCTAGTAACTCTTTAACGGATTTTAA
CTTCTTCGATTTCCCTTTTTCCACCTTAGCAACCACTAGGACTGAATAAGCTACCGTTGGACTATCAAAA
CCACCATATTTTTTTGGATCCCAGTCTTTTTTACGAGCAATAAGCTTGTCCGAATTTCTTTTTGGTAAAA
TTGACTCCTTGGAGAATCCGCCTGTCTGTACTTCTGTTTTCTTGACAATATTGACTTGGGGCATGGACAA
TACTTTGCGCACTGTGGCAAAATCTCGCCCTTTATCCCAGACAATTTCTCCAGTTTCCCCATTAGTTTCG
ATTAGAGGGCGTTTGCGAATCTCTCCATTTGCAAGTGTAATTTCTGTTTTGAAGAAGTTCATGATATTAG
AGTAAAAGAAATATTTTGCGGTTGCTTTGCCTATTTCTTGCTCAGACTTAGCAATCATTTTACGAACATC
ATAAACTTTATAATCACCATAGACAAACTCCGATTCAAGTTTTGGATATTTCTTAATCAAAGCAGTTCCA
ACGACGGCATTTAGATACGCATCATGGGCATGATGGTAATTGTTAATCTCACGTACTTTATAGAATTGGA
AATCTTTTCGGAAGTCAGAAACTAATTTAGATTTTAAGGTAATCACTTTAACCTCTCGAATAAGTTTATC
ATTTTCATCGTATTTAGTATTCATGCGACTATCCAAAATTTGTGCCACATGCTTAGTGATTTGGCGAGTT
TCAACCAATTGGCGTTTGATAAAACCAGCTTTATCAAGTTCACTCAAACCTCCACGTTCAGCTTTCGTTA
AATTATCAAACTTACGTTGAGTGATTAACTTGGCGTTTAGAAGTTGTCTCCAATAGTTTTTCATCTTTTT
GACTACTTCTTCACTTGGAACGTTATCCGATTTACCACGATTTTTATCAGAACGCGTTAAGACCTTATTG
TCTATTGAATCGTCTTTAAGGAAACTTTGTGGAACAATGGCATCGACATCATAATCACTTAAACGATTAA
TATCTAATTCTTGGTCCACATACATGTCTCTTCCATTTTGGAGATAATAGAGATAGAGCTTTTCATTTTG
CAATTGAGTATTTTCAACAGGATGCTCTTTAAGAATCTGACTTCCTAATTCTTTGATACCTTCTTCGATT
CGTTTCATACGCTCTCGCGAATTTTTCTGGCCCTTTTGAGTTGTCTGATTTTCACGTGCCATTTCAATAA
CGATATTTTCTGGCTTATGCCGCCCCATTACTTTGACCAATTCATCAACAACTTTTACAGTCTGTAAAAT
ACCTTTTTTAATAGCAGGGCTACCAGCTAAATTTGCAATATGTTCATGTAAACTATCGCCTTGTCCAGAC
ACTTGTGCTTTTTGAATATCTTCTTTAAATGTCAAACTATCATCATGGATCAGCTGCATAAAATTGCGAT
TGGCAAAACCATCTGATTTCAAAAAATCTAATATTGTTTTGCCAGATTGCTTATCCCTAATACCATTAAT
CAATTTTCGAGACAAACGTCCCCAACCAGTATAACGGCGACGTTTAAGCTGTTTCATCACCTTATCATCA
AAGAGGTGAGCATATGTTTTAAGTCTTTCCTCAATCATCTCCCTATCTTCAAATAAGGTCAATGTTAAAA
CAATATCCTCTAAGATATCTTCATTTTCTTCATTATCCAAAAAATCTTTATCTTTAATAATTTTTAGCAA
ATCATGGTAGGTACCTAATGAAGCATTAAATCTATCTTCAACTCCTGAAATTTCAACACTATCAAAACAT
TCTATTTTTTTGAAATAATCTTCTTTTAATTGCTTAACGGTTACTTTTCGATTTGTTTTGAAGAGTAAAT
CAACAATGGCTTTCTTCTGTTCACCTGAAAGAAATGCTGGTTTTCGCATTCCTTCAGTAACATATTTGAC
CTTTGTCAATTCGTTATAAACCGTAAAATACTCATAAAGCAAACTATGTTTTGGTAGTACTTTTTCATTT
GGAAGATTTTTATCAAAGTTTGTCATGCGTTCAATAAATGATTGAGCTGAAGCACCTTTATCGACAACTT
CTTCAAAATTCCATGGGGTAATTGTTTCTTCAGACTTCCGAGTCATCCATGCAAAACGACTATTGCCACG
CGCCAATGGACCAACATAATAAGGGATTCGAAAAGTCAAGATTTTTTCAATCTTCTCACGATTGTCTTTT
AAAAATGGATAAAAATCTTCTTGTCGTCTCAAAATAGCATGCAGCTCACCCAAGTGAATTTGATGGGGAA
TAGAGCCGTTGTCAAAGGTCCGTTGCTTGCGCAGCAAATCTTCACGATTTAGTTTCACCAATAATTCCTC
AGTACCATCCATTTTTTCTAAAATTGGTTTGATAAATTTATAAAATTCTTCTTGGCTAGCTCCCCCATCA
ATATAACCTGCATATCCGTTTTTTGATTGATCAAAAAAGATTTCTTTATACTTTTCTGGAAGTTGTTGTC
GAACTAAAGCTTTTAAAAGAGTCAAGTCTTGATGATGTTCATCGTAGCGTTTAATCATTGAAGCTGATAG
GGGAGCCTTAGTTATTTCAGTATTTACTCTTAGGATATCTGAAAGTAAAATAGCATCTGATAAATTCTTA
GCTGCCAAAAACAAATCAGCATATTGATCTCCAATTTGCGCCAATAAATTATCTAAATCATCATCGTAAG
TATCTTTTGAAAGCTGTAATTTAGCATCTTCTGCCAAATCAAAATTTGATTTAAAATTAGGGGTCAAACC
CAATGACAAAGCAATGAGATTCCCAAATAAGCCATTTTTCTTCTCACCGGGGAGCTGAGCAATGAGATTT
TCTAATCGTCTTGATTTACTCAATCGTGCAGAAAGAATCGCTTTAGCATCTACTCCACTTGCGTTAATAG
GGTTTTCTTCAAATAATTGATTGTAGGTTTGTACCAACTGGATAAATAGTTTGTCCACATCACTATTATC
AGGATTTAAATCTCCCTCAATCAAAAAATGACCACGAAACTTAATCATATGCGCTAAGGCCAAATAGATT
AAGCGCAAATCCGCTTTATCAGTAGAATCTACCAATTTTTTTCGCAGATGATAGATAGTTGGATATTTCT
CATGATAAGCAACTTCATCTACTATATTTCCAAAAATAGGATGACGTTCATGCTTCTTATCTTCTTCCAC
CAAAAAAGACTCTTCAAGTCGATGAAAGAAACTATCATCTACTTTCGCCATCTCATTTGAAAAAATCTCC
TGTAGATAACAAATACGATTCTTCCGACGTGTATACCTTCTACGAGCTGTCCGTTTGAGACGAGTCGCTT
CCGCTGTCTCTCCACTGTCAAATAAAAGAGCCCCTATAAGATTTTTTTTGATACTGTGGCGGTCTGTATT
TCCCAGAACCTTGAACTTTTTAGACGGAACCTTATATTCATCAGTGATCACCGCCCATCCGACGCTATTT
GTGCCGATAGCTAAGCCTATTGAGTATTTCTTATCCATACTAGTTTTCCTGTGTGAAACCTGCTGATGTG
CTCAGTATCTTGTTATCCGCTCACAATGTCAATGTTATCCGCTCACATTTATAATATTTTATCTGATTAA
TAAGATGATCTTCTTGAGATCGTTTTGGTCTGCGCGTAATCTCTTGCTCTGAAAACGAAAAAACCGCCTT
GCAGGGCGGTTTTTCGAAGGTTCTCTGAGCTACCAACTCTTTGAACCGAGGTAACTGGCTTGGTGATAAG
CTGTCAAACCAGATCAATTCGCACTAGTCTGCAGACGTAAAAAAAGCGGCGTGGTTAGCCGCTTTTTTAA
TTGCCGGAGCGCAATAAAAAAGCCCCCGGAAGGTGATCTTCCGGGGGCTTTCTCATGCGTTGCTTGTATT
GAAAATGGGGGCCATGCCTACCTATCTGCCTCCCGGGAAGCGGCATGCATTTACGTT
Features (pLannotate 1.2.2; 31 found; start..end, strand, type, name):
      1..78      +  promoter       lacIq promoter: lacI (mutant); In the lacIq allele, a single base change in the promoter boosts expression of the lacI gene about 10-fold.
     79..1161    +  CDS            lacI: lac repressor; lacI; The lac repressor binds to the lac operator to inhibit transcription in E. coli. This inhibition can be relieved by adding lactose or isopropyl-β-D-thiogalactopyranoside (IPTG).
   1174..1195    +  protein_bind   CAP binding site: CAP binding activates transcription in the presence of cAMP. E. coli catabolite activator protein
   1266..1352    +  ncRNA          Thr leader (fragment): Accession: RF00506 - Threonine operon leader
   1445..1462    +  protein_bind   lac operator (fragment): The lac repressor binds to the lac operator to inhibit transcription in E. coli. This inhibition can be relieved by adding lactose or isopropyl-β-D-thiogalactopyranoside (IPTG). lac repressor encoded by lacI
   1532..1599    +  misc_RNA       tracrRNA (fragment): trans-activating CRISPR RNA for the Streptococcus pyogenes CRISPR/Cas9 system
   1884..1931    -  protein_bind   FRT: FLP-mediated recombination occurs in the 8-bp core sequence TCTAGAAA (Turan and Bode, 2011). FLP recombinase from the Saccharomyces cerevisiae 2μ plasmid
   1978..2010    -  CDS            CmR (fragment): chloramphenicol acetyltransferase; cat; confers resistance to chloramphenicol
   2048..2076    +  promoter       Pc promoter: intI1 (promoter lies within the coding sequence); class 1 integron promoter
   2265..2798    +  CDS            GmR: gentamycin acetyltransferase; aacC1; confers resistance to gentamycin
   2846..2879    -  protein_bind   FRT (minimal): supports FLP-mediated excision but not integration (Turan and Bode, 2011) FLP recombinase from the Saccharomyces cerevisiae 2μ plasmid
   2944..3030    -  terminator     rrnB T1 terminator: Escherichia coli rrnB; transcription terminator T1 from the E. coli rrnB gene
   3094..3123    -  CDS            CmR (fragment): chloramphenicol acetyltransferase confers resistance to chloramphenicol
   3133..3227    -  terminator     lambda t0 terminator: transcription terminator from phage lambda
   3248..3272    +  misc_feature   MCS (fragment): pBluescript multiple cloning site
   3276..3474    +  mobile_element Tn7R (fragment): mini-Tn7 element (right end of the Tn7 transposon) Tn7
   3546..3614    +  CDS            lacZα (fragment): LacZα fragment of β-galactosidase; lacZ fragment
   3620..3719    -  misc_feature   bom (fragment): basis of mobility region from pBR322
   3821..3856    -  CDS            rop (fragment): Rop protein, which maintains plasmids at low copy number; rop
   3951..4055    +  promoter       AmpR promoter: bla
   4056..4916    +  CDS            AmpR: β-lactamase; bla; confers resistance to ampicillin, carbenicillin, and related antibiotics
   5089..5114    +  CDS            bla(M) (fragment): β-lactamase lacking the signal sequence; bla(M); allows cytosolic expression of β-lactamase
   5217..5605    +  rep_origin     R6K γ ori: γ replication origin from E. coli plasmid R6K; requires the R6K initiator protein pi for replication
   5616..5655    +  CDS            λ integrase (fragment): integrase from phage λ; int
   5874..5982    +  oriT           oriT: incP origin of transfer
   6086..6251    +  mobile_element Tn7L: mini-Tn7 element (left end of the Tn7 transposon) Tn7
   6406..6495    -  CDS            3xMyc: 3 tandem Myc epitope tags
   6505..10608   -  CDS            dCas9: catalytically dead mutant of the Cas9 endonuclease from the Streptococcus pyogenes Type II CRISPR/Cas system RNA-guided DNA-binding protein that lacks endonuclease activity due to the D10A mutation in the RuvC catalytic domain and the H840A mutation in the HNH catalytic domain
  10629..10650   -  promoter       PLtetO-1 promoter (fragment): modified phage lambda PL promoter with tet operator sites (Lutz and Bujard, 1997)
  10650..10667   -  protein_bind   lac operator (fragment): The lac repressor binds to the lac operator to inhibit transcription in E. coli. This inhibition can be relieved by adding lactose or isopropyl-β-D-thiogalactopyranoside (IPTG). lac repressor encoded by lacI
  10724..10843   +  rep_origin     p15A ori (fragment): Plasmids containing the medium-copy-number p15A origin of replication can be propagated in E. coli cells that contain a second plasmid with the ColE1 origin.
