[The description below was written by a language model from this plasmid's Addgene catalogue record and pLannotate feature annotations shown in this document.]
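Description:
pJMP2782 is an 11 kb empty-backbone Mobile-CRISPRi vector for bacterial gene knockdown, supplied without a targeting spacer so that new sgRNAs can be cloned into a BsaI site. It replicates from the R6K γ origin, which depends on the pi initiator protein. It is therefore maintained only in pir-providing E. coli hosts (the record lists BW25141) and behaves as a non-replicating suicide vector elsewhere. Ampicillin resistance (bla) on the backbone is used for propagation in E. coli, and an incP oriT allows conjugative transfer into recipient bacteria.

The functional cargo appears to lie between the Tn7L and Tn7R ends, forming a mini-Tn7 transposon that can insert into a recipient chromosome when Tn7 transposase is provided; no transposase genes are annotated on this plasmid. Within this element are a catalytically dead S. pyogenes Cas9 (D10A/H840A) fused to a 3xMyc epitope tag and an sgRNA scaffold, annotated as a tracrRNA fragment. lacI is also present, expressed from the lacIq promoter. Lac operator fragments lie upstream of both dCas9 (next to a PLtetO-1-like promoter fragment) and the sgRNA scaffold, suggesting that both components are LacI-repressed and IPTG-inducible, although the record does not name the promoters. A gentamicin acetyltransferase gene driven by the integron Pc promoter selects for integrants. It is flanked by FRT sites, so FLP recombinase can remove the marker afterwards. The rrnB T1 and lambda t0 terminators insulate the cassettes. Several short annotated fragments (CmR, lacZα, rop, bom, p15A ori, λ integrase) are probably cloning remnants rather than functional parts.

The construct is used to build programmable, transferable CRISPRi knockdown strains in diverse bacteria.
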