Addgene plasmid #160668: pJMP2782
Purpose: (Empty Backbone) Mobile CRISPRi empty sgRNA (BsaI) for cloning new sgRNAs
Depositing lab: Jason Peters. Depositing organization: University of Wisconsin, Madison. Publication: Programmable Gene Knockdown in Diverse Bacteria Using Mobile-CRISPRi. Banta AB, Ward RD, Tran JS, Bacon EE, Peters JM. Curr Protoc Microbiol. 2020 Dec;59(1):e130. doi: 10.1002/cpmc.130. PubMed 33332762.
Backbone
  Vector backbone: R6Kγ
  Vector type: Bacterial Expression
  Selectable markers: Gentamycin
Growth in bacteria
  Bacterial resistance: Ampicillin, 100 μg/mL
  Growth temperature: 37°C
  Growth strain: BW25141
  Copy number: High Copy
Gene/Insert
  Gene/Insert name: None
Terms and licenses: Academic/Nonprofit Terms; Industry Terms: Not Available to Industry
How to cite: pJMP2782 was a gift from Jason Peters (Addgene plasmid # 160668 ; http://n2t.net/addgene:160668 ; RRID:Addgene_160668)
